Addgene plasmid #25510: ACAT1
Purpose: Bacterial expression for structure determination; may not be full ORF
Depositing lab: Cheryl Arrowsmith. Depositing organization: University of Toronto.
Backbone
  Vector backbone: pET28a-LIC
  Backbone manufacturer: SGC
  Backbone size w/o insert (bp): 7328
  Vector type: Bacterial Expression
Growth in bacteria
  Bacterial resistance: Kanamycin, 50 μg/mL
  Growth temperature: 37°C
  Growth strain: DH5alpha
  Copy number: Low Copy
Gene/Insert
  Gene/Insert name: ACAT1 (alt names: PDB: 2F2S; acetyl-Coenzyme A acetyltransferase 1; ACAT, MAT, T2, THIL)
  Species: H. sapiens (human)
  Insert size (bp): 1161
  Entrez Gene: ACAT1 (a.k.a. ACAT, MAT, T2, THIL)
  Tag / fusion protein: His (N terminal on insert)
  Cloning method: Restriction Enzyme
  Sequencing primers: 5′ T7; 3′ T7-term
Terms and licenses: Academic/Nonprofit Terms; Industry Terms: Not Available to Industry
Depositor comments: PDB: 2F2S http://www.thesgc.org/structures/2F2S/
How to cite: ACAT1 was a gift from Cheryl Arrowsmith (Addgene plasmid # 25510 ; http://n2t.net/addgene:25510 ; RRID:Addgene_25510)
