[The description below was written by a language model from this plasmid's Addgene catalogue record.]
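Description:
ACAT1 is a bacterial expression plasmid built on pET28a-LIC, a ligation-independent-cloning derivative of pET28a produced by a structural genomics group. It carries a human ACAT1 insert encoding acetyl-Coenzyme A acetyltransferase 1 (also known as MAT, T2 or THIL). The backbone is listed at 7328 bp without insert. The plasmid is selected with kanamycin, is recorded as low copy, and is propagated in a standard cloning strain (DH5alpha). No feature table accompanies the record, so the origin of replication and the exact regulatory elements are not itemised. However, the T7 and T7-terminator sequencing primers fit the usual pET layout. In that layout the coding sequence sits between a T7 promoter and a T7 terminator, and it is expressed in an E. coli host that supplies T7 RNA polymerase.

The insert is 1161 bp and carries an N-terminal His tag, which allows the recombinant protein to be purified by immobilised metal affinity chromatography. The stated purpose is bacterial expression for structure determination, and the record warns that the insert may not be the full open reading frame. This is common for crystallography constructs, where the boundaries are often trimmed to give a well-behaved soluble fragment, but the record does not give the residue boundaries. It does link the plasmid to a deposited crystal structure of the protein. Although the backbone is designed for LIC, the cloning method is recorded as restriction enzyme. The construct is typically used to produce His-tagged human ACAT1 in E. coli for structural or biochemical studies.
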