>Addgene plasmid #25510 | ACAT1 | depositor partial sequence | sequence record 11914 | Author sequence
GAAGTGGTCATAGTAAGTGCTACAAGAACACCCATTGGATCTTTTTTAGGCAGCCTTTCCTTGCTGCCAG
CCACTAAGCTTGGTTCCATTGCAATTCAGGGAGCCATTGAAAAGGCAGGGATTCCAAAAGAAGAAGTGAA
AGAAGCATACATGGGTAATGTTCTACAAGGAGGTGAAGGACAAGCTCCTACAAGGCAGGCAGTATTGGGT
GCAGGCTTACCTATTTCTACTCCATGTACCACCATAAACAAAGTTTGTGCTTCAGGAATGAAAGCCATCA
TGATGGCCTCTCAAAGTCTTATGTGTGGACATCAGGATGTGATGGTGGCAGGTGGGATGGAGAGCATGTC
CAATGTTCCATATGTAATGAACAGAGGATCAACACCATATGGTGGGGTAAAGCTTGAAGATTTGATTGTA
AAAGACGGGCTAACTGATGTCTACAATAAAATTCATATGGGCAGCTGTGCTGAGAATACAGCAAAGAAGC
TGAATATTGCACGAAATGAACAGGACGCTTATGCTATTAATTCTTATACCAGAAGTAAAGCAGCATGGGA
AGCTGGGAAATTTGGAAATGAAGTTATTCCTGTCACAGTTACAGTAAAAGGTCAACCAGATGTAGTGGTG
AAAGAAGATGAAGAATATAAACGTGTTGATTTTAGCAAAGTTCCAAAGCTGAAGACAGTTTTCCAGAAAG
AAAATGGCACAGTAACAGCTGCCAATGCCAGTACACTGAATGATGGAGCAGCTGCTCTGGTTCTCATGAC
GGCAGATGCAGCGAAGAGGCTCAATGTTACACCACTGGCAAGAATAGTAGCATTTGCTGACGCTGCTGTA
GAACCTATTGATTTTCCAATTGCTCCTGTATATGCTGCATCTATGGTTCTTAAAGATGTGGGATTGAAAA
AAGAAGATATTGCAATGTGGGAAGTAAATGAAGCCTTTAGTCTGGTTGTACTAGCAAACATTAAAATGTT
GGAGATTGATCCCCAAAAAGTGAATATCAATGGAGGAGCTGTTTCTTTGGGACATCCAATTGGGATGTCT
GGAGCCAGGATTGTTGGTCATTTGACTCATGCCTTGAAGCAAGGAGAATACGGTCTTGCCAGTATTTGCA
ATGGAGGAGGAGGTGCTTCTGCCATGCTAATTCAGAAGCTG
