>Addgene plasmid #25510 | ACAT1 | addgene partial sequence | sequence record 31492 | 25510 with LacI-R
TGACTCTCTTCCGGGCGCTATCATGCCATACCGCGAAAGGTTTTGCGCCATTCGATGGTGTCCGGGATCT
CGACGCTCTCCCTTATGCGACTCCTGCATTAGGAAGCAGCCCAGTAGTAGGTTGAGGCCGTTGAGCACCG
CCGCCGCAAGGAATGGTGCATGCAAGGAGATGGCGCCCAACAGTCCCCCGGCCACGGGGCCTGCCACCAT
ACCCACGCCGAAACAAGCGCTCATGAGCCCGAAGTGGCGAGCCCGATCTTCCCCATCGGTGATGTCGGCG
ATATAGGCGCCAGCAACCGCACCTGTGGCGCCGGTGATGCCGGCCACGATGCGTCCGGCGTAGAGGATCG
AGATCTCGATCCCGCGAAATTAATACGACTCACTATAGGGGAATTGTGAGCGGATAACAATTCCCCTCTA
GAAATAATTTTGTTTAACTTTAAGAAGGAGATATACCATGGGCAGCAGCCATCATCATCATCATCACAGC
AGCGGCCTGGTTCCGCGTGGTAGTGAAGTGGTCATAGTAAGTGCTACAAGAACACCCATTGGATCTTTTT
TAGGCAGCCTTTCCTTGCTGCCAGCCACTAAGCTTGGTTCCATTGCAATTCAGGGAGCCATTGAAAAGGC
AGGGATTCCAAAAGAAGAAGTGAAAGAAGCATACATGGGTAATGTTCTACAAGGAGGTGAAGGACAAGCT
CCTACAAGGCAGGCAGTATTGGGTGCAGGCTTACCTATTTCTACTCCATGTACCACCATAAACAAAGTTT
GTGCTTCAGGAATGAAAGCCATCATGATGGCCTCTCAAAGTCTTATGTGTGGACATCAGGATGTGATGGT
GGCAGGTGGGATGGAGAGCATGTCCAATGTTCCA
